Addgene plasmid #43794: IV-TTT
Depositing lab: Chad Cowan & Kiran Musunuru. Depositing organization: Harvard University. Publication: A TALEN Genome-Editing System for Generating Human Stem Cell-Based Disease Models. Ding Q, Lee YK, Schaefer EA, Peters DT, Veres A, Kim K, Kuperwasser N, Motola DL, Meissner TB, Hendriks WT, Trevisan M, Gupta RM, Moisan A, Banks E, Friesen M, Schinzel RT, Xia F, Tang A, Xia Y, Figueroa E, Wann A, Ahfeldt T, Daheron L, Zhang F, Rubin LL, Peng LF, Chung RT, Musunuru K, Cowan CA. Cell Stem Cell. 2012 Dec 12. pii: S1934-5909(12)00645-5. doi: 10.1016/j.stem.2012.11.011. PubMed 23246482.
Backbone
  Vector backbone: pCRII-TOPO
  Backbone manufacturer: Invitrogen
  Backbone size w/o insert (bp): 3973
  Vector type: Bacterial Cloning
Growth in bacteria
  Bacterial resistance: Ampicillin and Kanamycin, 100 & 50 μg/mL
  Growth temperature: 37°C
  Growth strain: Top10
  Copy number: High Copy
Gene/Insert
  Gene/Insert name: IV-TTT
  Species: Synthetic
  Insert size (bp): 279
  Cloning method: TOPO Cloning
  Sequencing primers: 5′ T7; 3′ M13-rev
Terms and licenses: Academic/Nonprofit Terms; Industry Terms: Not Available to Industry
How to cite: IV-TTT was a gift from Chad Cowan & Kiran Musunuru (Addgene plasmid # 43794 ; http://n2t.net/addgene:43794 ; RRID:Addgene_43794)
