[The description below was written by a language model from this plasmid's Addgene catalogue record.]
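Description:
IV-TTT is a small bacterial cloning plasmid built on the commercial pCRII-TOPO backbone (about 4 kb without insert), into which a 279 bp synthetic fragment was placed by TOPO cloning. It is a high-copy plasmid maintained in E. coli, and the backbone confers resistance to both ampicillin and kanamycin, so either or both drugs can be used for selection. No feature table accompanies the record, but the listed sequencing primers, T7 on the 5′ side and M13 reverse on the 3′ side, show that the insert lies between these standard priming sites in the cloning region. The plasmid is classed purely as a cloning vector. The record describes no promoter intended to drive expression of the insert, and no tag, reporter or mammalian element.

The record names the insert only as "IV-TTT" and does not spell out its content. The plasmid was deposited in connection with a TALEN genome-editing system developed for generating human stem cell-based disease models. The name, together with the short insert size, fits a pre-assembled block of TALE repeat units, with "TTT" plausibly indicating a three-nucleotide target specificity and "IV" a position within an ordered assembly scheme. This reading is an inference from the name and context, not something the record states. On that reading, the plasmid would serve as one member of a library of modular parts, propagated in bacteria as a source of a defined fragment that is combined with other modules to build full-length custom TALE DNA-binding arrays. It would not be a construct delivered to cells directly.
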