>Addgene plasmid #43794 | IV-TTT | depositor partial sequence | sequence record 59059 | IV-TTT sequence 279 bps
CGTCTCGACTCACCCCAGAGCAGGTCGTGGCCATTGCCTCGAATGGAGGGGGCAAACAGGCGTTGGAAAC
CGTACAACGATTGCTGCCGGTGCTGTGCCAAGCGCACGGCCTCACCCCAGAGCAGGTCGTGGCCATTGCC
TCGAATGGAGGGGGCAAACAGGCGTTGGAAACCGTACAACGATTGCTGCCGGTGCTGTGCCAAGCGCACG
GATTAACCCCAGAGCAGGTCGTGGCCATTGCCTCGAATGGAGGGGGCAGACCCGCACTGGAGAGAGACG
