>Addgene plasmid #43794 | IV-TTT | addgene partial sequence | sequence record 62098 | M13-F20 5'-TGTAAAACGACGGCCAGT-3'
CTATAGGGCGAATTGGGCCCTCTAGATGCATGCTCGAGCGGCCGCCAGTGTGATGGATATCTGCAGAATT
CGCCCTTATATAGATGCCGTCCTAGCGCGTCTCGACTCACCCCAGAGCAGGTCGTGGCCATTGCCTCGAA
TGGAGGGGGCAAACAGGCGTTGGAAACCGTACAACGATTGCTGCCGGTGCTGTGCCAAGCGCACGGCCTC
ACCCCAGAGCAGGTCGTGGCCATTGCCTCGAATGGAGGGGGCAAACAGGCGTTGGAAACCGTACAACGAT
TGCTGCCGGTGCTGTGCCAAGCGCACGGATTAACCCCAGAGCAGGTCGTGGCCATTGCCTCGAATGGAGG
GGGCAGACCCGCACTGGAGAGAGACGTGGGCACAGGAAAGATACTTAAGGGCGAATTCCAGCACACTGGC
GGCCGTTACTAGTGGATCCGAGCTCGGTACCAAGCTTGATGCATAGCTTGAGTATTCTATAGTGTCACCT
AAATAGCTTGGCGTAATCATGGTCATAGCTGTTTCCTGTGTGAAATTGTTATCCGCTCACAATTCCACAC
AACATACGAGCCGGAAGCATAAAGTGTAAAGCCTGGGGTGCCTAATGAGTGAGCTAACTCACATTAATTG
CGTTGCGCTCACTGCCCGCTTTCCAGTCGGGAAACCTGTCGTGCCAGCTGCATTAATGAATCGGCCAACG
CGCGGGGAGAGGCGGTTTGCGTATTGGGCGCTCTTCCGCTTCCTCGCTCACTGACTCGCTGCGCTCGGTC
GTTCGGCTGCGGCGAGCGGTATCAGCTCACTCAAAGGCGGTAATACGGTTATCCACAGAATCAGGGGATA
ACGCAGGAAAGAACATGTGAGCAAAAGGCCAGCAAAAGGCCAGGAACCGTAAAAAGGCCGCGTTGCTG
